Addgene plasmid #74206: pLentiblast-Paxillin-mTurqoise
Purpose: Lentiviral expression of Paxillin-mTurqoise
Depositing lab: Jayanta Debnath. Depositing organization: University of California, San Francisco (UCSF). Publication: NBR1 enables autophagy-dependent focal adhesion turnover. Kenific CM, Stehbens SJ, Goldsmith J, Leidal AM, Faure N, Ye J, Wittmann T, Debnath J. J Cell Biol. 2016 Feb 29;212(5):577-590. Epub 2016 Feb 22. 10.1083/jcb.201503075 PubMed 26903539.
Backbone
  Vector backbone: pLenti PGK GFP Blast (w510-5)
  Backbone manufacturer: Addgene plasmid #19069
  Backbone size w/o insert (bp): 7563
  Total vector size (bp): 9950
  Modifications to backbone: Insert was digested with BglII/PspXI and ligated into vector digested with BamHI/SalI.
  Vector type: Mammalian Expression, Lentiviral
  Selectable markers: Blasticidin
Growth in bacteria
  Bacterial resistance: Ampicillin, 100 μg/mL
  Growth temperature: 30°C
  Growth strain: NEB Stable
  Copy number: High Copy
Gene/Insert
  Gene/Insert name: Paxillin (alt name: PXN)
  Species: Chicken
  Insert size (bp): 1677
  Tag / fusion protein: mTurqoise (C terminal on insert)
  Cloning method: Restriction Enzyme; 5′ cloning site BamHI (destroyed during cloning); 3′ cloning site SalI (destroyed during cloning)
  Sequencing primers: 5′ PGKforw
Resource information
  A portion of this plasmid was derived from a plasmid made by: mTurqoise-Paxillin was cloned from mTurquoise-Paxillin-22 from Michael Davidson (Addgene plasmid # 55573). The backbone: pLenti PGK GFP Blast (w510-5) was a gift from Eric Campeau (Addgene plasmid # 19069).
Terms and licenses: Academic/Nonprofit Terms; Industry Terms: Not Available to Industry
How to cite: pLentiblast-Paxillin-mTurqoise was a gift from Jayanta Debnath (Addgene plasmid # 74206 ; http://n2t.net/addgene:74206 ; RRID:Addgene_74206)
