[The description below was written by a language model from this plasmid's Addgene catalogue record and pLannotate feature annotations shown in this document.]
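Description:
pLentiblast-Paxillin-mTurqoise is a lentiviral mammalian expression plasmid built on the pLenti PGK GFP Blast (w510-5) backbone, in which the paxillin fusion was ligated between the BamHI and SalI sites via compatible ends, destroying both sites. It is maintained in E. coli through a high-copy ColE1/pUC-type origin and ampicillin resistance (AmpR), and also carries an f1 origin and remnants of a pBluescript-style lac/T3/T7 region. The catalogue lists a total size of about 9.95 kb, while the sequenced record is 10,010 nt.

The viral transfer cassette has an RSV promoter fused to a truncated HIV-1 5' LTR, which drives genomic RNA production in packaging cells. This is followed by the Ψ packaging signal with a gag fragment, the RRE for Rev-dependent nuclear export, and the cPPT/CTS. A truncated LTR at the 3' end is followed by an SV40 poly(A) signal and SV40 origin.

Within the provirus, the human PGK promoter drives chicken paxillin (PXN, 1,677 bp). Paxillin is joined through a short linker derived from a multiple cloning site to mTurquoise, a monomeric cyan fluorescent protein, at its C terminus. A WPRE downstream enhances transcript expression. A separate SV40 promoter/EM7 promoter unit expresses blasticidin S deaminase, allowing blasticidin selection of transduced mammalian cells.

Paxillin is a focal adhesion adaptor protein, so the construct serves to generate stably transduced cells with cyan-labelled focal adhesions for live imaging. This fits the associated study of autophagy-dependent focal adhesion turnover.
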