Features (pLannotate 1.2.2; 31 found; start..end, strand, type, name):
      1..227     +  promoter       RSV promoter: Rous sarcoma virus enhancer/promoter
    228..408     +  LTR            5' LTR (truncated): truncated 5' long terminal repeat (LTR) from HIV-1
    455..580     +  misc_feature   HIV-1 Ψ: packaging signal of human immunodeficiency virus type 1
    564..927     +  CDS            HIV-1 gag (fragment): gag protein from human immunodeficiency virus 1; gag
   1073..1306    +  misc_feature   RRE: The Rev response element (RRE) of HIV-1 allows for Rev-dependent mRNA export from the nucleus to the cytoplasm.
   1683..1783    +  CDS            Rev (fragment): human immunodeficiency virus 1 (HIV-1) Rev protein; rev; enhances nuclear export of unspliced and incompletely spliced viral mRNAs
   1802..1919    +  misc_feature   cPPT/CTS: central polypurine tract and central termination sequence of HIV-1
   1939..1962    -  misc_feature   MCS (fragment): pBluescript multiple cloning site
   1965..2475    +  promoter       hPGK promoter: human phosphoglycerate kinase 1 promoter
   2487..4163    +  CDS            PXN: PAXI_CHICK - Experimental evidence at protein level: Swiss-Prot protein existence level 1. Cytoskeletal protein involved in actin-membrane attachment at sites of cell adhesion to the extracellular matrix (focal adhesion). Binds in vitro to vinculin as well as to the SH3 domain of c-SRC and, when tyrosine phosphorylated, to the SH2 domain of v-CRK. From Gallus gallus (Chicken).
   4164..4216    +  misc_feature   MCS: multiple cloning site
   4230..4949    +  CDS            mTurquoise: enhanced monomeric variant of CFP (Goedhart et al., 2010) mammalian codon-optimized
   4957..5545    +  misc_feature   WPRE: woodchuck hepatitis virus posttranscriptional regulatory element
   5601..5930    +  promoter       SV40 promoter: SV40 enhancer and early promoter
   5978..6025    +  promoter       EM7 promoter: synthetic bacterial promoter&nbsp
   6044..6442    +  CDS            BSD: blasticidin S deaminase; Aspergillus terreus BSD; confers resistance to blasticidin
   6459..6596    +  CDS            nef (fragment): NEF_HV1LA - Experimental evidence at protein level: Swiss-Prot protein existence level 1. Extracellular Nef protein targets CD4(+) T-lymphocytes for apoptosis by interacting with CXCR4 surface receptors. From Human immunodeficiency virus type 1 group M subtype B (isolate Lai) (HIV-1).
   6582..6762    +  LTR            5' LTR (truncated): truncated 5' long terminal repeat (LTR) from HIV-1
   6834..6955    +  polyA_signal   SV40 poly(A) signal: SV40 polyadenylation signal
   6995..7130    +  rep_origin     SV40 ori: SV40 origin of replication
   7151..7169    -  promoter       T7 promoter: promoter for bacteriophage T7 RNA polymerase
   7177..7332    +  CDS            lacZα (fragment): LacZα fragment of β-galactosidase; lacZ fragment
   7337..7765    +  rep_origin     f1 ori (sequence partly withheld): f1 bacteriophage origin of replication; arrow indicates direction of (+) strand synthesis
   7818..7922    +  promoter       AmpR promoter: bla
   7923..8783    +  CDS            AmpR: β-lactamase; bla; confers resistance to ampicillin, carbenicillin, and related antibiotics
   8954..9542    +  rep_origin     ori: high-copy-number ColE1/pMB1/pBR322/pUC origin of replication
   9725..9817    +  CDS            lacI (fragment): lac repressor; lacI; The lac repressor binds to the lac operator to inhibit transcription in E. coli. This inhibition can be relieved by adding lactose or isopropyl-β-D-thiogalactopyranoside (IPTG).
   9830..9851    +  protein_bind   CAP binding site: CAP binding activates transcription in the presence of cAMP. E. coli catabolite activator protein
   9866..9896    +  promoter       lac promoter: promoter for the E. coli lac operon
   9904..9920    +  protein_bind   lac operator: The lac repressor binds to the lac operator to inhibit transcription in E. coli. This inhibition can be relieved by adding lactose or isopropyl-β-D-thiogalactopyranoside (IPTG). lac repressor encoded by lacI
   9965..9983    +  promoter       T3 promoter: promoter for bacteriophage T3 RNA polymerase
>Addgene plasmid #74206 | pLentiblast-Paxillin-mTurqoise | addgene full sequence | sequence record 209420 | Addgene NGS Result
TGTAGTCTTATGCAATACTCTTGTAGTCTTGCAACATGGTAACGATGAGTTAGCAACATGCCTTACAAGG
AGAGAAAAAGCACCGTGCATGCCGATTGGTGGAAGTAAGGTGGTACGATCGTGCCTTATTAGGAAGGCAA
CAGACGGGTCTGACATGGATTGGACGAACCACTGAATTGCCGCATTGCAGAGATATTGTATTTAAGTGCC
TAGCTCGATACATAAACGGGTCTCTCTGGTTAGACCAGATCTGAGCCTGGGAGCTCTCTGGCTAACTAGG
GAACCCACTGCTTAAGCCTCAATAAAGCTTGCCTTGAGTGCTTCAAGTAGTGTGTGCCCGTCTGTTGTGT
GACTCTGGTAACTAGAGATCCCTCAGACCCTTTTAGTCAGTGTGGAAAATCTCTAGCAGTGGCGCCCGAA
CAGGGACTTGAAAGCGAAAGGGAAACCAGAGGAGCTCTCTCGACGCAGGACTCGGCTTGCTGAAGCGCGC
ACGGCAAGAGGCGAGGGGCGGCGACTGGTGAGTACGCCAAAAATTTTGACTAGCGGAGGCTAGAAGGAGA
GAGATGGGTGCGAGAGCGTCAGTATTAAGCGGGGGAGAATTAGATCGCGATGGGAAAAAATTCGGTTAAG
GCCAGGGGGAAAGAAAAAATATAAATTAAAACATATAGTATGGGCAAGCAGGGAGCTAGAACGATTCGCA
GTTAATCCTGGCCTGTTAGAAACATCAGAAGGCTGTAGACAAATACTGGGACAGCTACAACCATCCCTTC
AGACAGGATCAGAAGAACTTAGATCATTATATAATACAGTAGCAACCCTCTATTGTGTGCATCAAAGGAT
AGAGATAAAAGACACCAAGGAAGCTTTAGACAAGATAGAGGAAGAGCAAAACAAAAGTAAGACCACCGCA
CAGCAAGCGGCCGCTGATCTTCAGACCTGGAGGAGGAGATATGAGGGACAATTGGAGAAGTGAATTATAT
AAATATAAAGTAGTAAAAATTGAACCATTAGGAGTAGCACCCACCAAGGCAAAGAGAAGAGTGGTGCAGA
GAGAAAAAAGAGCAGTGGGAATAGGAGCTTTGTTCCTTGGGTTCTTGGGAGCAGCAGGAAGCACTATGGG
CGCAGCGTCAATGACGCTGACGGTACAGGCCAGACAATTATTGTCTGGTATAGTGCAGCAGCAGAACAAT
TTGCTGAGGGCTATTGAGGCGCAACAGCATCTGTTGCAACTCACAGTCTGGGGCATCAAGCAGCTCCAGG
CAAGAATCCTGGCTGTGGAAAGATACCTAAAGGATCAACAGCTCCTGGGGATTTGGGGTTGCTCTGGAAA
ACTCATTTGCACCACTGCTGTGCCTTGGAATGCTAGTTGGAGTAATAAATCTCTGGAACAGATTTGGAAT
CACACGACCTGGATGGAGTGGGACAGAGAAATTAACAATTACACAAGCTTAATACACTCCTTAATTGAAG
AATCGCAAAACCAGCAAGAAAAGAATGAACAAGAATTATTGGAATTAGATAAATGGGCAAGTTTGTGGAA
TTGGTTTAACATAACAAATTGGCTGTGGTATATAAAATTATTCATAATGATAGTAGGAGGCTTGGTAGGT
TTAAGAATAGTTTTTGCTGTACTTTCTATAGTGAATAGAGTTAGGCAGGGATATTCACCATTATCGTTTC
AGACCCACCTCCCAACCCCGAGGGGACCCGACAGGCCCGAAGGAATAGAAGAAGAAGGTGGAGAGAGAGA
CAGAGACAGATCCATTCGATTAGTGAACGGATCTCGACGGTATCGGTTAACTTTTAAAAGAAAAGGGGGG
ATTGGGGGGTACAGTGCAGGGGAAAGAATAGTAGACATAATAGCAACAGACATACAAACTAAAGAATTAC
AAAAACAAATTACAAAAATTCAAAATTTTATCGATCACGAGACTAGCCTCGAGAAGCTTGATATCGAATT
CCACGGGGTTGGGGTTGCGCCTTTTCCAAGGCAGCCCTGGGTTTGCGCAGGGACGCGGCTGCTCTGGGCG
TGGTTCCGGGAAACGCAGCGGCGCCGACCCTGGGTCTCGCACATTCTTCACGTCCGTTCGCAGCGTCACC
CGGATCTTCGCCGCTACCCTTGTGGGCCCCCCGGCGACGCTTCCTGCTCCGCCCCTAAGTCGGGAAGGTT
CCTTGCGGTTCGCGGCGTGCCGGACGTGACAAACGGAAGCCGCACGTCTCACTAGTACCCTCGCAGACGG
ACAGCGCCAGGGAGCAATGGCAGCGCGCCGACCGCGATGGGCTGTGGCCAATAGCGGCTGCTCAGCAGGG
CGCGCCGAGAGCAGCGGCCGGGAAGGGGCGGTGCGGGAGGCGGGGTGTGGGGCGGTAGTGTGGGCCCTGT
TCCTGCCCGCGCGGTGTTCCGCATTCTGCAAGCCTCCGGAGCGCACGTCGGCAGTCGGCTCCCTCGTTGA
CCGAATCACCGACCTCTCTCCCCAGGGGGATCTACCATGGACGACCTCGATGCCTTACTGGCAGACCTGG
AATCCACCACCTCGCATATCTCTAAGCGACCGGTGTTTCTAACAGAGGAAACGCCTTACTCCTACCCAAC
TGGAAACCATACGTACCAGGAGATTGCTGTGCCACCGCCGGTGCCCCCGCCGCCTTCCAGTGAGGCCCTA
AATGGCACTGTGATTGACCCCTTAGACCAGTGGCAACCCAGCGTGTCCAGATACGGCCACCAGCAACCTC
AGTCCCAGTCTCCGATATACAGCTCTAGTGCCAAAAGCTCCAGTGCCTCTGTTCCTAGAGACGGGCTCAG
CTCCCCTTCTCCCCGTGCCAGTGAGGAGGAACACGTGTACAGCTTCCCAAACAAGCAGAAGTCTGCAGAA
CCATCTCCCACAATGACCAGCACCTCCCTGGGCAGCAACCTCTCGGAACTGGACAGGCTTCTCCTGGAAC
TGAATGCTGTTCAACATAATCCCCCCAGTGGCTTCTCAGCAGATGAAGTCAGCAGAAGCCCATCACTGCC
CAATGTGACCGGACCTCACTATGTCATCCCAGAGAGCAGCAGCTCTGCAGGAGGGAAGGCTGCACCCCCT
ACAAAAGAAAAACCAAAGCGGAATGGTGGGCGTGGGATTGAAGATGTGCGTCCCAGTGTGGAGAGCCTGC
TGGATGAGCTGGAGAGCTCTGTGCCAAGCCCAGTCCCTGCAATCACTGTGAGCCAAGGGGAGGTGAGCAG
CCCCCAGCGTGTCAACGCCAGTCAGCAGCAGACCCGTATCTCTGCTTCTTCAGCTACACGAGAACTGGAT
GAGCTGATGGCGTCCCTCTCTGACTTTAAGTTCATGGCACAGGGGAAAGCCGGCGGCAGCAGCTCCCCAC
CATCCACCACCCCAAAGCCTGGCAGTCAGCTGGACACCATGCTGGGAAGTCTGCAGTCTGACCTGAACAA
ACTGGGGGTAGCGACGGTCGCCAAGGGTGTGTGCGGAGCCTGCAAGAAGCCGATTGCTGGGCAGGTAGTT
ACAGCCATGGGGAAGACCTGGCACCCTGAGCACTTCGTCTGCACCCACTGCCAGGAGGAGATTGGATCAC
GGAACTTCTTTGAGCGGGATGGGCAGCCCTACTGTGAGAAGGACTATCACAACCTCTTCTCTCCTCGCTG
CTACTACTGCAATGGGCCAATCCTTGATAAAGTGGTGACGGCTTTGGACAGGACGTGGCACCCTGAACAC
TTTTTCTGTGCCCAGTGTGGAGTTTTCTTTGGACCTGAAGGATTTCATGAGAAGGATGGCAAAGCCTATT
GCCGCAAGGACTACTTTGACATGTTTGCTCCCAAGTGTGGAGGCTGTGCCCGGGCTATCCTGGAAAATTA
CATTTCTGCCTTAAACACCCTGTGGCACCCTGAGTGCTTTGTCTGTCGGGAATGTTTCACACCGTTCATC
AACGGCAGCTTCTTCGAGCACGACGGGCAGCCCTACTGCGAGGTGCATTACCACGAGCGCCGCGGCTCGC
TGTGCTCTGGCTGCCAGAAGCCCATCACGGGACGCTGCATCACTGCCATGGGCAAGAAATTTCACCCCGA
ACACTTTGTCTGTGCCTTCTGCCTCAAGCAGCTCAACAAAGGAACCTTCAAAGAACAGAACGACAAGCCC
TACTGTCAGAACTGCTTTCTCAAACTCTTCTGTCTCGAGCTCAAGCTTCGAATTCTGCAGTCGACGGTAC
CGCGGGCCCGGGATCCACCGGTCGCCACCATGGTGAGCAAGGGCGAGGAGCTGTTCACCGGGGTGGTGCC
CATCCTGGTCGAGCTGGACGGCGACGTAAACGGCCACAAGTTCAGCGTGTCCGGCGAGGGCGAGGGCGAT
GCCACCTACGGCAAGCTGACCCTGAAGTTCATCTGCACCACCGGCAAGCTGCCCGTGCCCTGGCCCACCC
TCGTGACCACCCTGTCCTGGGGCGTGCAGTGCTTCGCCCGCTACCCCGACCACATGAAGCAGCACGACTT
CTTCAAGTCCGCCATGCCCGAAGGCTACGTCCAGGAGCGCACCATCTTCTTCAAGGACGACGGCAACTAC
AAGACCCGCGCCGAGGTGAAGTTCGAGGGCGACACCCTGGTGAACCGCATCGAGCTGAAGGGCATCGACT
TCAAGGAGGACGGCAACATCCTGGGGCACAAGCTGGAGTACAACTACATCAGCGACAACGTCTATATCAC
CGCCGACAAGCAGAAGAACGGCATCAAGGCCAACTTCAAGATCCGCCACAACATCGAGGACGGCGGCGTG
CAGCTCGCCGACCACTACCAGCAGAACACCCCCATCGGCGACGGCCCCGTGCTGCTGCCCGACAACCACT
ACCTGAGCACCCAGTCCAAGCTGAGCAAAGACCCCAACGAGAAGCGCGATCACATGGTCCTGCTGGAGTT
CGTGACCGCCGCCGGGATCACTCTCGGCATGGACGAGCTGTACAAGTAAGCTCGACAATCAACCTCTGGA
TTACAAAATTTGTGAAAGATTGACTGGTATTCTTAACTATGTTGCTCCTTTTACGCTATGTGGATACGCT
GCTTTAATGCCTTTGTATCATGCTATTGCTTCCCGTATGGCTTTCATTTTCTCCTCCTTGTATAAATCCT
GGTTGCTGTCTCTTTATGAGGAGTTGTGGCCCGTTGTCAGGCAACGTGGCGTGGTGTGCACTGTGTTTGC
TGACGCAACCCCCACTGGTTGGGGCATTGCCACCACCTGTCAGCTCCTTTCCGGGACTTTCGCTTTCCCC
CTCCCTATTGCCACGGCGGAACTCATCGCCGCCTGCCTTGCCCGCTGCTGGACAGGGGCTCGGCTGTTGG
GCACTGACAATTCCGTGGTGTTGTCGGGGAAGCTGACGTCCTTTCCATGGCTGCTCGCCTGTGTTGCCAC
CTGGATTCTGCGCGGGACGTCCTTCTGCTACGTCCCTTCGGCCCTCAATCCAGCGGACCTTCCTTCCCGC
GGCCTGCTGCCGGCTCTGCGGCCTCTTCCGCGTCTTCGCCTTCGCCCTCAGACGAGTCGGATCTCCCTTT
GGGCCGCCTCCCCGCCTGGAATTCTGCAGATATCCGGTTAGTAATGAGTTTGGAATTAATTCTGTGGAAT
GTGTGTCAGTTAGGGTGTGGAAAGTCCCCAGGCTCCCCAGCAGGCAGAAGTATGCAAAGCATGCATCTCA
ATTAGTCAGCAACCAGGTGTGGAAAGTCCCCAGGCTCCCCAGCAGGCAGAAGTATGCAAAGCATGCATCT
CAATTAGTCAGCAACCATAGTCCCGCCCCTAACTCCGCCCATCCCGCCCCTAACTCCGCCCAGTTCCGCC
CATTCTCCGCCCCATGGCTGACTAATTTTTTTTATTTATGCAGAGGCCGAGGCCGCCTCTGCCTCTGAGC
TATTCCAGAAGTAGTGAGGAGGCTTTTTTGGAGGCCTAGGCTTTTGCAAAAAGCTCCCGGGAGCTTGTAT
ATCCATTTTCGGATCTGATCAGCACGTGTTGACAATTAATCATCGGCATAGTATATCGGCATAGTATAAT
ACGACAAGGTGAGGAACTAAACCATGGCCAAGCCTTTGTCTCAAGAAGAATCCACCCTCATTGAAAGAGC
AACGGCTACAATCAACAGCATCCCCATCTCTGAAGACTACAGCGTCGCCAGCGCAGCTCTCTCTAGCGAC
GGCCGCATCTTCACTGGTGTCAATGTATATCATTTTACTGGGGGACCTTGTGCAGAACTCGTGGTGCTGG
GCACTGCTGCTGCTGCGGCAGCTGGCAACCTGACTTGTATCGTCGCGATCGGAAATGAGAACAGGGGCAT
CTTGAGCCCCTGCGGACGGTGCCGACAGGTGCTTCTCGATCTGCATCCTGGGATCAAAGCCATAGTGAAG
GACAGTGATGGACAGCCGACGGCAGTTGGGATTCGTGAATTGCTGCCCTCTGGTTATGTGTGGGAGGGCT
AAGCACAATTCGAGCTCGGTACCTTTAAGACCAATGACTTACAAGGCAGCTGTAGATCTTAGCCACTTTT
TAAAAGAAAAGGGGGGACTGGAAGGGCTAGCTCACTCCCAACGAAGACAAGATCTGCTTTTTGCTTGTAC
TGGGTCTCTCTGGTTAGACCAGATCTGAGCCTGGGAGCTCTCTGGCTAACTAGGGAACCCACTGCTTAAG
CCTCAATAAAGCTTGCCTTGAGTGCTTCAAGTAGTGTGTGCCCGTCTGTTGTGTGACTCTGGTAACTAGA
GATCCCTCAGACCCTTTTAGTCAGTGTGGAAAATCTCTAGCAGTAGTAGTTCATGTCATCTTATTATTCA
GTATTTATAACTTGCAAAGAAATGAATATCAGAGAGTGAGAGGAACTTGTTTATTGCAGCTTATAATGGT
TACAAATAAAGCAATAGCATCACAAATTTCACAAATAAAGCATTTTTTTCACTGCATTCTAGTTGTGGTT
TGTCCAAACTCATCAATGTATCTTATCATGTCTGGCTCTAGCTATCCCGCCCCTAACTCCGCCCATCCCG
CCCCTAACTCCGCCCAGTTCCGCCCATTCTCCGCCCCATGGCTGACTAATTTTTTTTATTTATGCAGAGG
CCGAGGCCGCCTCGGCCTCTGAGCTATTCCAGAAGTAGTGAGGAGGCTTTTTTGGAGGCCTAGGGACGTA
CCCAATTCGCCCTATAGTGAGTCGTATTACGCGCGCTCACTGGCCGTCGTTTTACAACGTCGTGACTGGG
AAAACCCTGGCGTTACCCAACTTAATCGCCTTGCAGCACATCCCCCTTTCGCCAGCTGGCGTAATAGCGA
AGAGGCCCGCACCGATCGCCCTTCCCAACAGTTGCGCAGCCTGAATGGCGAATGGG
[124 nt withheld, positions 7337-7460]
C
[91 nt withheld, positions 7462-7552]
A
[49 nt withheld, positions 7554-7602]
CCTTTGACGTTGGAGTCCACGTTCTTT
[37 nt withheld, positions 7630-7666]
ACCCTATCTCGGTCTATTCTTTTGATTTATAAGGGATTTTGCCGATTTCGGCCTATTGGTTAAAAAATGA
GCTGATTTAACAAAAATTTAACGCGAATTTTAACAAAATATTAACGCTTACAATTTAGGTGGCACTTTTC
GGGGAAATGTGCGCGGAACCCCTATTTGTTTATTTTTCTAAATACATTCAAATATGTATCCGCTCATGAG
ACAATAACCCTGATAAATGCTTCAATAATATTGAAAAAGGAAGAGTATGAGTATTCAACATTTCCGTGTC
GCCCTTATTCCCTTTTTTGCGGCATTTTGCCTTCCTGTTTTTGCTCACCCAGAAACGCTGGTGAAAGTAA
AAGATGCTGAAGATCAGTTGGGTGCACGAGTGGGTTACATCGAACTGGATCTCAACAGCGGTAAGATCCT
TGAGAGTTTTCGCCCCGAAGAACGTTTTCCAATGATGAGCACTTTTAAAGTTCTGCTATGTGGCGCGGTA
TTATCCCGTATTGACGCCGGGCAAGAGCAACTCGGTCGCCGCATACACTATTCTCAGAATGACTTGGTTG
AGTACTCACCAGTCACAGAAAAGCATCTTACGGATGGCATGACAGTAAGAGAATTATGCAGTGCTGCCAT
AACCATGAGTGATAACACTGCGGCCAACTTACTTCTGACAACGATCGGAGGACCGAAGGAGCTAACCGCT
TTTTTGCACAACATGGGGGATCATGTAACTCGCCTTGATCGTTGGGAACCGGAGCTGAATGAAGCCATAC
CAAACGACGAGCGTGACACCACGATGCCTGTAGCAATGGCAACAACGTTGCGCAAACTATTAACTGGCGA
ACTACTTACTCTAGCTTCCCGGCAACAATTAATAGACTGGATGGAGGCGGATAAAGTTGCAGGACCACTT
CTGCGCTCGGCCCTTCCGGCTGGCTGGTTTATTGCTGATAAATCTGGAGCCGGTGAGCGTGGGTCTCGCG
GTATCATTGCAGCACTGGGGCCAGATGGTAAGCCCTCCCGTATCGTAGTTATCTACACGACGGGGAGTCA
GGCAACTATGGATGAACGAAATAGACAGATCGCTGAGATAGGTGCCTCACTGATTAAGCATTGGTAACTG
TCAGACCAAGTTTACTCATATATACTTTAGATTGATTTAAAACTTCATTTTTAATTTAAAAGGATCTAGG
TGAAGATCCTTTTTGATAATCTCATGACCAAAATCCCTTAACGTGAGTTTTCGTTCCACTGAGCGTCAGA
CCCCGTAGAAAAGATCAAAGGATCTTCTTGAGATCCTTTTTTTCTGCGCGTAATCTGCTGCTTGCAAACA
AAAAAACCACCGCTACCAGCGGTGGTTTGTTTGCCGGATCAAGAGCTACCAACTCTTTTTCCGAAGGTAA
CTGGCTTCAGCAGAGCGCAGATACCAAATACTGTTCTTCTAGTGTAGCCGTAGTTAGGCCACCACTTCAA
GAACTCTGTAGCACCGCCTACATACCTCGCTCTGCTAATCCTGTTACCAGTGGCTGCTGCCAGTGGCGAT
AAGTCGTGTCTTACCGGGTTGGACTCAAGACGATAGTTACCGGATAAGGCGCAGCGGTCGGGCTGAACGG
GGGGTTCGTGCACACAGCCCAGCTTGGAGCGAACGACCTACACCGAACTGAGATACCTACAGCGTGAGCT
ATGAGAAAGCGCCACGCTTCCCGAAGGGAGAAAGGCGGACAGGTATCCGGTAAGCGGCAGGGTCGGAACA
GGAGAGCGCACGAGGGAGCTTCCAGGGGGAAACGCCTGGTATCTTTATAGTCCTGTCGGGTTTCGCCACC
TCTGACTTGAGCGTCGATTTTTGTGATGCTCGTCAGGGGGGCGGAGCCTATGGAAAAACGCCAGCAACGC
GGCCTTTTTACGGTTCCTGGCCTTTTGCTGGCCTTTTGCTCACATGTTCTTTCCTGCGTTATCCCCTGAT
TCTGTGGATAACCGTATTACCGCCTTTGAGTGAGCTGATACCGCTCGCCGCAGCCGAACGACCGAGCGCA
GCGAGTCAGTGAGCGAGGAAGCGGAAGAGCGCCCAATACGCAAACCGCCTCTCCCCGCGCGTTGGCCGAT
TCATTAATGCAGCTGGCACGACAGGTTTCCCGACTGGAAAGCGGGCAGTGAGCGCAACGCAATTAATGTG
AGTTAGCTCACTCATTAGGCACCCCAGGCTTTACACTTTATGCTTCCGGCTCGTATGTTGTGTGGAATTG
TGAGCGGATAACAATTTCACACAGGAAACAGCTATGACCATGATTACGCCAAGCGCGCAATTAACCCTCA
CTAAAGGGAACAAAAGCTGGAGCTGCAAGCTTAA
