>Addgene plasmid #74206 | pLentiblast-Paxillin-mTurqoise | addgene partial sequence | sequence record 142826 | hPGK-F 5'-GTGTTCCGCATTCTGCAAG-3'
GACCTCTCTCCCCAGGGGGATCTACCATGGACGACCTCGATGCCTTACTGGCAGACCTGGAATCCACCAC
CTCGCATATCTCTAAGCGACCGGTGTTTCTAACAGAGGAAACGCCTTACTCCTACCCAACTGGAAACCAT
ACGTACCAGGAGATTGCTGTGCCACCGCCGGTGCCCCCGCCGCCTTCCAGTGAGGCCCTAAATGGCACTG
TGATTGACCCCTTAGACCAGTGGCAACCCAGCGTGTCCAGATACGGCCACCAGCAACCTCAGTCCCAGTC
TCCGATATACAGCTCTAGTGCCAAAAGCTCCAGTGCCTCTGTTCCTAGAGACGGGCTCAGCTCCCCTTCT
CCCCGTGCCAGTGAGGAGGAACACGTGTACAGCTTCCCAAACAAGCAGAAGTCTGCAGAACCATCTCCCA
CAATGACCAGCACCTCCCTGGGCAGCAACCTCTCGGAACTGGACAGGCTTCTCCTGGAACTGAATGCTGT
TCAACATAATCCCCCCAGTGGCTTCTCAGCAGATGAAGTCAGCAGAAGCCCATCACTGCCCAATGTGACC
GGACCTCACTATGTCATCCCAGAGAGCAGCAGCTCTGCAGGAGGGAAGGCTGCACCC
